Addgene plasmid #108783: pBW2583_pCAG-PV1-VCre-N172-L1-ABI-NLS-BGHpA
Purpose: Expresses N-terminus to aa172 of VCre recombinase fused to ABI CID
Depositing lab: Wilson Wong. Depositing organization: Boston University Main Campus. Publication: High-performance chemical- and light-inducible recombinases in mammalian cells and mice. Weinberg BH, Cho JH, Agarwal Y, Pham NTH, Caraballo LD, Walkosz M, Ortega C, Trexler M, Tague N, Law B, Benman WKJ, Letendre J, Beal J, Wong WW. Nat Commun. 2019 Oct 24;10(1):4845. doi: 10.1038/s41467-019-12800-7. PubMed 31649244.
Backbone
  Vector backbone: pCAGGS
  Vector type: Mammalian Expression, Cre/Lox, Synthetic Biology
Growth in bacteria
  Bacterial resistance: Ampicillin, 100 μg/mL
  Growth temperature: 37°C
  Growth strain: NEB Stable
  Copy number: High Copy
Gene/Insert
  Gene/Insert name: VCre recombinase fragment N-terminus to aa172
  Species: Synthetic
  Promoter: pCAG
  Tag / fusion protein: ABI,NLS (C terminal on insert)
  Cloning method: Restriction Enzyme; 5′ cloning site MluI (not destroyed); 3′ cloning site BspEI (not destroyed)
Terms and licenses: Academic/Nonprofit Terms; Industry Terms: Not Available to Industry
Depositor comments: Please visit https://www.biorxiv.org/content/10.1101/747121v1 for bioRxiv preprint.
How to cite: pBW2583_pCAG-PV1-VCre-N172-L1-ABI-NLS-BGHpA was a gift from Wilson Wong (Addgene plasmid # 108783 ; http://n2t.net/addgene:108783 ; RRID:Addgene_108783)
