[The description below was written by a language model from this plasmid's Addgene catalogue record and pLannotate feature annotations shown in this document.]
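Description:
pBW2583_pCAG-PV1-VCre-N172-L1-ABI-NLS-BGHpA is a 6.7 kb mammalian expression plasmid built on the pCAGGS backbone that encodes one half of a chemically inducible split VCre recombinase. It is propagated in E. coli as a high-copy plasmid through a ColE1/pUC-type origin and selected with ampicillin via the β-lactamase gene. The backbone also carries remnants typical of pCAGGS: lac promoter/operator and lacI fragments, an SV40 origin with an SV40 poly(A) signal, and a leftover rabbit β-globin fragment and poly(A) signal downstream of the expression cassette.

Expression is driven by the CAG promoter, annotated here as the CMV enhancer, chicken β-actin promoter and chimeric β-actin/β-globin intron, which gives strong constitutive transcription in many mammalian cell types. The synthetic insert encodes VCre from its N-terminus to amino acid 172, joined through a linker (L1 in the name) to a fragment of the Arabidopsis phosphatase ABI1 and a C-terminal nuclear localisation signal, and is terminated by the bovine growth hormone poly(A) signal. The automated annotation detects the ABI1 portion but not the VCre fragment, which presumably occupies the unannotated stretch between the intron and ABI1. The record does not explain the "PV1" element in the name.

ABI serves as a chemically induced dimerisation domain. In the abscisic acid system it associates with a PYL partner when the hormone is present, so this plasmid is meant to be co-expressed with a complementary C-terminal VCre fragment fused to that partner, which is not part of this record. Adding the inducer should then reconstitute recombinase activity at VCre target sites, giving drug-gated control of recombination in synthetic gene circuits in mammalian cells.
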