Features (pLannotate 1.2.2; 19 found; start..end, strand, type, name):
     46..62      -  protein_bind   lac operator: The lac repressor binds to the lac operator to inhibit transcription in E. coli. This inhibition can be relieved by adding lactose or isopropyl-β-D-thiogalactopyranoside (IPTG). lac repressor encoded by lacI
     70..100     -  promoter       lac promoter: promoter for the E. coli lac operon
    115..136     -  protein_bind   CAP binding site: CAP binding activates transcription in the presence of cAMP. E. coli catabolite activator protein
    149..188     -  CDS            lacI (fragment): lac repressor; lacI; The lac repressor binds to the lac operator to inhibit transcription in E. coli. This inhibition can be relieved by adding lactose or isopropyl-β-D-thiogalactopyranoside (IPTG).
    195..217     +  promoter       SV40 promoter (fragment): SV40 enhancer and early promoter
    221..355     +  rep_origin     SV40 ori: SV40 origin of replication
    375..509     +  polyA_signal   SV40 poly(A) signal: SV40 polyadenylation signal
    511..565     -  CDS            lacI (fragment): lac repressor; lacI; The lac repressor binds to the lac operator to inhibit transcription in E. coli. This inhibition can be relieved by adding lactose or isopropyl-β-D-thiogalactopyranoside (IPTG).
    748..1336    -  rep_origin     ori: high-copy-number ColE1/pMB1/pBR322/pUC origin of replication
   1507..2367    -  CDS            AmpR: β-lactamase; bla; confers resistance to ampicillin, carbenicillin, and related antibiotics
   2368..2472    -  promoter       AmpR promoter: bla
   2503..2882    +  enhancer       CMV enhancer: human cytomegalovirus immediate early enhancer
   2884..3159    +  promoter       chicken β-actin promoter: No description available
   3160..4175    +  intron         chimeric intron: chimera between introns from chicken β-actin and rabbit β-globin
   4868..5800    +  CDS            ABI1 (fragment): P2C56_ARATH - Experimental evidence at protein level: Swiss-Prot protein existence level 1. Key component and repressor of the abscisic acid (ABA) signaling pathway that regulates numerous ABA responses, such as stomatal closure, osmotic water permeability of the plasma membrane (Pos), drought-induced resistance and rhizogenesis, response to glucose, high light stress, seed germination and inhibition of vegetative growth. During the stomatal closure regulation, modulates the inward calcium-channel permeability as well as the actin reorganization in guard cells in response to ABA. Involved in t
   5813..6037    +  polyA_signal   bGH poly(A) signal: bovine growth hormone polyadenylation signal
   6041..6062    +  promoter       SV40 promoter (fragment): SV40 enhancer and early promoter
   6200..6271    +  CDS            HBB (fragment): HBB_PONPY - Experimental evidence at transcript level: Swiss-Prot protein existence level 2. Involved in oxygen transport from the lung to the various peripheral tissues. From Pongo pygmaeus (Bornean orangutan).
   6342..6397    +  polyA_signal   β-globin poly(A) signal: rabbit β-globin polyadenylation signal (Gil and Proudfoot, 1987)
>Addgene plasmid #108783 | pBW2583_pCAG-PV1-VCre-N172-L1-ABI-NLS-BGHpA | depositor full sequence | sequence record 205064 | Full Sequence
CCCAAGCTTGGCGTAATCATGGTCATAGCTGTTTCCTGTGTGAAATTGTTATCCGCTCACAATTCCACAC
AACATACGAGCCGGAAGCATAAAGTGTAAAGCCTGGGGTGCCTAATGAGTGAGCTAACTCACATTAATTG
CGTTGCGCTCACTGCCCGCTTTCCAGTCGGGAAACCTGTCGTGCCAGCGGATCCGCATCTCAATTAGTCA
GCAACCATAGTCCCGCCCCTAACTCCGCCCAGTTCCGCCCATTCTCCGCCCCATGGCTGACTAATTTTTT
TTATTTATGCAGAGGCCGAGGCCGCCTCGGCCTCTGAGCTATTCCAGAAGTAGTGAGGAGGCTTTTTTGG
AGGCCTAGGCTTTTGCAAAAAGCTAACTTGTTTATTGCAGCTTATAATGGTTACAAATAAAGCAATAGCA
TCACAAATTTCACAAATAAAGCATTTTTTTCACTGCATTCTAGTTGTGGTTTGTCCAAACTCATCAATGT
ATCTTATCATGTCTGGATCCGCTGCATTAATGAATCGGCCAACGCGCGGGGAGAGGCGGTTTGCGTATTG
GGCGCTCTTCCGCTTCCTCGCTCACTGACTCGCTGCGCTCGGTCGTTCGGCTGCGGCGAGCGGTATCAGC
TCACTCAAAGGCGGTAATACGGTTATCCACAGAATCAGGGGATAACGCAGGAAAGAACATGTGAGCAAAA
GGCCAGCAAAAGGCCAGGAACCGTAAAAAGGCCGCGTTGCTGGCGTTTTTCCATAGGCTCCGCCCCCCTG
ACGAGCATCACAAAAATCGACGCTCAAGTCAGAGGTGGCGAAACCCGACAGGACTATAAAGATACCAGGC
GTTTCCCCCTGGAAGCTCCCTCGTGCGCTCTCCTGTTCCGACCCTGCCGCTTACCGGATACCTGTCCGCC
TTTCTCCCTTCGGGAAGCGTGGCGCTTTCTCATAGCTCACGCTGTAGGTATCTCAGTTCGGTGTAGGTCG
TTCGCTCCAAGCTGGGCTGTGTGCACGAACCCCCCGTTCAGCCCGACCGCTGCGCCTTATCCGGTAACTA
TCGTCTTGAGTCCAACCCGGTAAGACACGACTTATCGCCACTGGCAGCAGCCACTGGTAACAGGATTAGC
AGAGCGAGGTATGTAGGCGGTGCTACAGAGTTCTTGAAGTGGTGGCCTAACTACGGCTACACTAGAAGAA
CAGTATTTGGTATCTGCGCTCTGCTGAAGCCAGTTACCTTCGGAAAAAGAGTTGGTAGCTCTTGATCCGG
CAAACAAACCACCGCTGGTAGCGGTGGTTTTTTTGTTTGCAAGCAGCAGATTACGCGCAGAAAAAAAGGA
TCTCAAGAAGATCCTTTGATCTTTTCTACGGGGTCTGACGCTCAGTGGAACGAAAACTCACGTTAAGGGA
TTTTGGTCATGAGATTATCAAAAAGGATCTTCACCTAGATCCTTTTAAATTAAAAATGAAGTTTTAAATC
AATCTAAAGTATATATGAGTAAACTTGGTCTGACAGTTACCAATGCTTAATCAGTGAGGCACCTATCTCA
GCGATCTGTCTATTTCGTTCATCCATAGTTGCCTGACTCCCCGTCGTGTAGATAACTACGATACGGGAGG
GCTTACCATCTGGCCCCAGTGCTGCAATGATACCGCGAGACCCACGCTCACCGGCTCCAGATTTATCAGC
AATAAACCAGCCAGCCGGAAGGGCCGAGCGCAGAAGTGGTCCTGCAACTTTATCCGCCTCCATCCAGTCT
ATTAATTGTTGCCGGGAAGCTAGAGTAAGTAGTTCGCCAGTTAATAGTTTGCGCAACGTTGTTGCCATTG
CTACAGGCATCGTGGTGTCACGCTCGTCGTTTGGTATGGCTTCATTCAGCTCCGGTTCCCAACGATCAAG
GCGAGTTACATGATCCCCCATGTTGTGCAAAAAAGCGGTTAGCTCCTTCGGTCCTCCGATCGTTGTCAGA
AGTAAGTTGGCCGCAGTGTTATCACTCATGGTTATGGCAGCACTGCATAATTCTCTTACTGTCATGCCAT
CCGTAAGATGCTTTTCTGTGACTGGTGAGTACTCAACCAAGTCATTCTGAGAATAGTGTATGCGGCGACC
GAGTTGCTCTTGCCCGGCGTCAATACGGGATAATACCGCGCCACATAGCAGAACTTTAAAAGTGCTCATC
ATTGGAAAACGTTCTTCGGGGCGAAAACTCTCAAGGATCTTACCGCTGTTGAGATCCAGTTCGATGTAAC
CCACTCGTGCACCCAACTGATCTTCAGCATCTTTTACTTTCACCAGCGTTTCTGGGTGAGCAAAAACAGG
AAGGCAAAATGCCGCAAAAAAGGGAATAAGGGCGACACGGAAATGTTGAATACTCATACTCTTCCTTTTT
CAATATTATTGAAGCATTTATCAGGGTTATTGTCTCATGAGCGGATACATATTTGAATGTATTTAGAAAA
ATAAACAAATAGGGGTTCCGCGCACATTTCCCCGAAAAGTGCCACCTGGGTCGACATTGATTATTGACTA
GTTATTAATAGTAATCAATTACGGGGTCATTAGTTCATAGCCCATATATGGAGTTCCGCGTTACATAACT
TACGGTAAATGGCCCGCCTGGCTGACCGCCCAACGACCCCCGCCCATTGACGTCAATAATGACGTATGTT
CCCATAGTAACGCCAATAGGGACTTTCCATTGACGTCAATGGGTGGAGTATTTACGGTAAACTGCCCACT
TGGCAGTACATCAAGTGTATCATATGCCAAGTACGCCCCCTATTGACGTCAATGACGGTAAATGGCCCGC
CTGGCATTATGCCCAGTACATGACCTTATGGGACTTTCCTACTTGGCAGTACATCTACGTATTAGTCATC
GCTATTACCATGGTCGAGGTGAGCCCCACGTTCTGCTTCACTCTCCCCATCTCCCCCCCCTCCCCACCCC
CAATTTTGTATTTATTTATTTTTTAATTATTTTGTGCAGCGATGGGGGCGGGGGGGGGGGGGGCGCGCGC
CAGGCGGGGCGGGGCGGGGCGAGGGGCGGGGCGGGGCGAGGCGGAAAGGTGCGGCGGCAGCCAATCAGAG
CGGCGCGCTCCGAAAGTTTCCTTTTATGGCGAGGCGGCGGCGGCGGCGGCCCTATAAAAAGCGAAGCGCG
CGGCGGGCGGGAGTCGCTGCGTTGCCTTCGCCCCGTGCCCCGCTCCGCGCCGCCTCGCGCCGCCCGCCCC
GGCTCTGACTGACCGCGTTACTCCCACAGGTGAGCGGGCGGGACGGCCCTTCTCCTCCGGGCTGTAATTA
GCGCTTGGTTTAATGACGGCTCGTTTCTTTTCTGTGGCTGCGTGAAAGCCTTAAAGGGCTCCGGGAGGGC
CCTTTGTGCGGGGGGGAGCGGCTCGGGGGGTGCGTGCGTGTGTGTGTGCGTGGGGAGCGCCGCGTGCGGC
TCCGCGCTGCCCGGCGGCTGTGAGCGCTGCGGGCGCGGCGCGGGGCTTTGTGCGCTCCGCAGTGTGCGCG
AGGGGAGCGCGGCCGGGGGCGGTGCCCCGCGGTGCGGGGGGGGCTGCGAGGGGAACAAAGGCTGCGTGCG
GGGTGTGTGCGTGGGGGGGTGAGCAGGGGGTGTGGGCGCGGCGGTCGGGCTGTAACCCCCCCCTGCACCC
CCCTCCCCGAGTTGCTGAGCACGGCCCGGCTTCGGGTGCGGGGCTCCGTACGGGGCGTGGCGCGGGGCTC
GCCGTGCCGGGCGGGGGGTGGCGGCAGGTGGGGGTGCCGGGCGGGGCGGGGCCGCCTCGGGCCGGGGAGG
GCTCGGGGGAGGGGCGCGGCGGCCCCCGGAGCGCCGGCGGCTGTCGAGGCGCGGCGAGCCGCAGCCATTG
CCTTTTATGGTAATCGTGCGAGAGGGCGCAGGGACTTCCTTTGTCCCAAATCTGTGCGGAGCCGAAATCT
GGGAGGCGCCGCCGCACCCCCTCTAGCGGGCGCGGGGCGAAGCGGTGCGGCGCCGGCAGGAAGGAAATGG
GCGGGGAGGGCCTTCGTGCGTCGCCGCGCCGCCGTCCCCTTCTCCCTCTCCAGCCTCGGGGCTGTCCGCG
GGGGGACGGCTGCCTTCGGGGGGGACGGGGCAGGGCGGGGTTCGGCTTCTGGCGTGTGACCGGCGGCTCT
AGAGCCTCTGCTAACCATGTTCATGCCTTCTTCTTTTTCCTACAGCTCCTGGGCAACGTGCTGGTTATTG
TGCTGTCTCATCATTTTGGCAAAGAATTGATTAATTCGAGCGAAGGCGCGCCCATTACTCGCATCCATTC
TCAGGCTGTCTCGTCTCGTCTCGCACGCGTGCCGCCACCATGATCGAGAACCAGCTGAGCCTGCTGGGCG
ACTTTTCTGGCGTGCGGCCCGACGATGTGAAAACCGCCATTCAGGCCGCCCAGAAAAAGGGCATCAACGT
GGCCGAGAACGAGCAGTTCAAGGCCGCCTTCGAGCATCTGCTGAACGAGTTCAAGAAGCGGGAAGAGAGA
TACAGCCCCAACACCCTGCGGCGGCTGGAAAGCGCCTGGACCTGCTTCGTGGATTGGTGCCTGGCCAACC
ACAGACACAGCCTGCCTGCCACCCCCGATACCGTGGAAGCCTTCTTCATCGAGCGGGCCGAGGAACTGCA
CCGGAACACCCTGAGCGTGTACAGATGGGCCATCAGCCGGGTGCACAGAGTGGCCGGATGCCCTGATCCC
TGCCTGGACATCTACGTGGAAGATCGGCTGAAGGCCATTGCCCGGAAGAAAGTGCGGGAAGGCGAGGCCG
TGAAGCAGGCCAGCCCTTTCAACGAGCAGCATCTGCTGAAGCTGACCAGCCTGTGGTACAGAAGCTCCGG
AGGGTCTGGCTCCGGATCAAGTGGTGGCAGCGGTACCCCTTTGTATGGTTTTACTTCGATTTGTGGAAGA
AGACCTGAGATGGAAGATGCTGTTTCGACTATACCAAGATTCCTTCAATCTTCCTCTGGTTCGATGTTAG
ATGGTCGGTTTGATCCTCAATCCGCCGCTCATTTCTTCGGTGTTTACGACGGCCATGGCGGTTCTCAGGT
AGCGAACTATTGTAGAGAGAGGATGCATTTGGCTTTGGCGGAGGAGATAGCTAAGGAGAAACCGATGCTC
TGCGATGGTGATACGTGGCTGGAGAAGTGGAAGAAAGCTCTTTTCAACTCGTTCCTGAGAGTTGACTCGG
AGATTGGGTCAGTTGCGCCGGAGACGGTTGGGTCAACGTCGGTGGTTGCCGTTGTTTTCCCGTCTCACAT
CTTCGTCGCTAACTGCGGTGACTCTAGAGCCGTTCTTTGCCGCGGCAAAACTGCACTTCCATTATCCGTT
GACCATAAACCGGATAGAGAAGATGAAGCTGCGAGGATTGAAGCCGCAGGAGGGAAAGTGATTCAGTGGA
ATGGAGCTCGTGTTTTCGGTGTTCTCGCCATGTCGAGATCCATTGGCGATAGATACTTGAAACCATCCAT
CATTCCTGATCCGGAAGTGACGGCTGTGAAGAGAGTAAAAGAAGATGATTGTCTGATTTTGGCGAGTGAC
GGGGTTTGGGATGTAATGACGGATGAAGAAGCGTGTGAGATGGCAAGGAAGCGGATTCTCTTGTGGCACA
AGAAAAACGCGGTGGCTGGGGATGCATCGTTGCTCGCGGATGAGCGGAGAAAGGAAGGGAAAGATCCTGC
GGCGATGTCCGCGGCTGAGTATTTGTCAAAGCTGGCGATACAGAGAGGAAGCAAAGACAACATAAGTGTG
GTGGTGGTTGATTTGAAGGATTACAAGGACGATGACGATAAGCCCAAGAAAAAGCGGAAGGTGTGAGAAT
TCCTGTGCCTTCTAGTTGCCAGCCATCTGTTGTTTGCCCCTCCCCCGTGCCTTCCTTGACCCTGGAAGGT
GCCACTCCCACTGTCCTTTCCTAATAAAATGAGGAAATTGCATCGCATTGTCTGAGTAGGTGTCATTCTA
TTCTGGGGGGTGGGGTGGGGCAGGACAGCAAGGGGGAGGATTGGGAAGACAATAGCAGGCATGCTGGGGA
TGCGGTGGGCTCTATGGCTTCTGAGGCGGAAAGAACCAGCTGGGGCTCTAGGGGGTATCCCCACGCGCCC
TGTAGCGTGTACCGCTGGGAGTTCGTAGACGGAAACAAACGCAGAATCCAAGCGCGGCCGCCCAGGATAC
ATAGATTACCACAACTCCGAGCCCTTCCACCGCTAGCGCACTCCTCAGGTGCAGGCTGCCTATCAGAAGG
TGGTGGCTGGTGTGGCCAATGCCCTGGCTCACAAATACCACTGAGATCTTTTTCCCTCTGCCAAAAATTA
TGGGGACATCATGAAGCCCCTTGAGCATCTGACTTCTGGCTAATAAAGGAAATTTATTTTCATTGCAATA
GTGTGTTGGAATTTTTTGTGTCTCTCACTCGGAAGGACATATGGGAGGGCAAATCATTTAAAACATCAGA
ATGAGTATTTGGTTTAGAGTTTGGCAACATATGCCCATATGCTGGCTGCCATGAACAAAGGTTGGCTATA
AAGAGGTCATCAGTATATGAAACAGCCCCCTGCTGTCCATTCCTTATTCCATAGAAAAGCCTTGACTTGA
GGTTAGATTTTTTTTATATTTTGTTTTGTGTTATTTTTTTCTTTAACATCCCTAAAATTTTCCTTACATG
TTTTACTAGCCAGATTTTTCCTCCTCTCCTGACTACTCCCAGTCATAGCTGTCCCTCTTCTCTTATGGAG
ATCCCTCGACCTGCAG
