>Addgene plasmid #108783 | pBW2583_pCAG-PV1-VCre-N172-L1-ABI-NLS-BGHpA | addgene partial sequence | sequence record 218042 | Addgene Partial NGS Result
TGCACCCCCCTCCCCGAGTTGCTGAGCACGGCCCGGCTTCGGGTGCGGGGCTCCGTACGGGGCGTGGCGC
GGGGCTCGCCGTGCCGGGCGGGGGGTGGCGGCAGGTGGGGGTGCCGGGCGGGGCGGGGCCGCCTCGGGCC
GGGGAGGGCTCGGGGGAGGGGCGCGGCGGCCCCCGGAGCGCCGGCGGCTGTCGAGGCGCGGCGAGCCGCA
GCCATTGCCTTTTATGGTAATCGTGCGAGAGGGCGCAGGGACTTCCTTTGTCCCAAATCTGTGCGGAGCC
GAAATCTGGGAGGCGCCGCCGCACCCCCTCTAGCGGGCGCGGGGCGAAGCGGTGCGGCGCCGGCAGGAAG
GAAATGGGCGGGGAGGGCCTTCGTGCGTCGCCGCGCCGCCGTCCCCTTCTCCCTCTCCAGCCTCGGGGCT
GTCCGCGGGGGGACGGCTGCCTTCGGGGGGGACGGGGCAGGGCGGGGTTCGGCTTCTGGCGTGTGACCGG
CGGCTCTAGAGCCTCTGCTAACCATGTTCATGCCTTCTTCTTTTTCCTACAGCTCCTGGGCAACGTGCTG
GTTATTGTGCTGTCTCATCATTTTGGCAAAGAATTGATTAATTCGAGCGAAGGCGCGCCCATTACTCGCA
TCCATTCTCAGGCTGTCTCGTCTCGTCTCGCACGCGTGCCGCCACCATGATCGAGAACCAGCTGAGCCTG
CTGGGCGACTTTTCTGGCGTGCGGCCCGACGATGTGAAAACCGCCATTCAGGCCGCCCAGAAAAAGGGCA
TCAACGTGGCCGAGAACGAGCAGTTCAAGGCCGCCTTCGAGCATCTGCTGAACGAGTTCAAGAAGCGGGA
AGAGAGATACAGCCCCAACACCCTGCGGCGGCTGGAAAGCGCCTGGACCTGCTTCGTGGATTGGTGCCTG
GCCAACCACAGACACAGCCTGCCTGCCACCCCCGATACCGTGGAAGCCTTCTTCATCGAGCGGGCCGAGG
AACTGCACCGGAACACCCTGAGCGTGTACAGATGGGCCATCAGCCGGGTGCACAGAGTGGCCGGATGCCC
TGATCCCTGCCTGGACATCTACGTGGAAGATCGGCTGAAGGCCATTGCCCGGAAGAAAGTGCGGGAAGGC
GAGGCCGTGAAGCAGGCCAGCCCTTTCAACGAGCAGCATCTGCTGAAGCTGACCAGCCTGTGGTACAGAA
GCTCCGGAGGGTCTGGCTCCGGATCAAGTGGTGGCAGCGGTACCCCTTTGTATGGTTTTACTTCGATTTG
TGGAAGAAGACCTGAGATGGAAGATGCTGTTTCGACTATACCAAGATTCCTTCAATCTTCCTCTGGTTCG
ATGTTAGATGGTCGGTTTGATCCTCAATCCGCCGCTCATTTCTTCGGTGTTTACGACGGCCATGGCGGTT
CTCAGGTAGCGAACTATTGTAGAGAGAGGATGCATTTGGCTTTGGCGGAGGAGATAGCTAAGGAGAAACC
GATGCTCTGCGATGGTGATACGTGGCTGGAGAAGTGGAAGAAAGCTCTTTTCAACTCGTTCCTGAGAGTT
GACTCGGAGATTGGGTCAGTTGCGCCGGAGACGGTTGGGTCAACGTCGGTGGTTGCCGTTGTTTTCCCGT
CTCACATCTTCGTCGCTAACTGCGGTGACTCTAGAGCCGTTCTTTGCCGCGGCAAAACTGCACTTCCATT
ATCCGTTGACCATAAACCGGATAGAGAAGATGAAGCTGCGAGGATTGAAGCCGCAGGAGGGAAAGTGATT
CAGTGGAATGGAGCTCGTGTTTTCGGTGTTCTCGCCATGTCGAGATCCATTGGCGATAGATACTTGAAAC
CATCCATCATTCCTGATCCGGAAGTGACGGCTGTGAAGAGAGTAAAAGAAGATGATTGTCTGATTTTGGC
GAGTGACGGGGTTTGGGATGTAATGACGGATGAAGAAGCGTGTGAGATGGCAAGGAAGCGGATTCTCTTG
TGGCACAAGAAAAACGCGGTGGCTGGGGATGCATCGTTGCTCGCGGATGAGCGGAGAAAGGAAGGGAAAG
ATCCTGCGGCGATGTCCGCGGCTGAGTATTTGTCAAAGCTGGCGATACAGAGAGGAAGCAAAGACAACAT
AAGTGTGGTGGTGGTTGATTTGAAGGATTACAAGGACGATGACGATAAGCCCAAGAAAAAGCGGAAGGTG
TGAGAATTCCTGTGCCTTCTAGTTGCCAGCCATCTGTTGTTTGCCCCTCCCCCGTGCCTTCCTTGACCCT
GGAAGGTGCCACTCCCACTGTCCTTTCCTAATAAAATGAGGAAATTGCATCGCATTGTCTGAGTAGGTGT
CATTCTATTCTGGGGGGTGGGGTGGGGCAGGACAGCAAGGGGGAGGATTGGGAAGACAATAGCAGGCATG
CTGGGGATGCGGTGGGCTCTATGGCTTCTGAGGCGGAAAGAACCAGCTGGGGCTCTAGGGGGTATCCCCA
CGCGCCCTGTAGCGTGTACCGCTGGGAGTTCGTAGACGGAAACAAACGCAGAATCCAAGCGCGGCCGCCC
AGGATACATAGATTACCACAACTCCGAGCCCTTCCACCGCTAGCGCACTCCTCAGGTGCAGGCTGCCTAT
CAGAAGGTGGTGGCTGGTGTGGCCAATGCCCTGGCTCACAAATACCACTGAGATCTTTTTCCCTCTGCCA
AAAATTATGGGGACATCATGAAGCCCCTTGAGCATCTGACTTCTGGCTAATAAAGGAAATTTATTTTCAT
TGCAATAGTGTGTTGGAATTTTTTGTGTCTCTCACTCGGAAGGACATATGGGAGGGCAAATCATTTAAAA
CATCAGAATGAGTATTTGGTTTAGAGTTTGGCAACATATGCCCATATGCTGGCTGCCATGAACAAAGGTT
GGCTATAAAGAGGTCATCAGTATATGAAACAGCCCCCTGCTGTCCATTCCTTATTCCATAGAAAAGCCTT
GACTTGAGGTTAGATTTTTTTTATATTTTGTTTTGTGTTATTTTTTTCTTTAACATCCCTAAAATTTTCC
TTACATGTTTTACTAGCCAGATTTTTCCTCCTCTCCTGACTACTCCCAGTCATAGCTGTCCCTCTTCTCT
TATGGAGATCCCTCGACCTGCAGCCCAAGCTTGGCGTAATCATGGTCATAGCTGTTTCCTGTGTGAAATT
GTTATCCGCTCACAATTCCACACAACATACGAGCCGGAAGCATAAAGTGTAAAGCCTGGGGTGCCTAATG
AGTGAGCTAACTCACATTAATTGCGTTGCGCTCACTGCCCGCTTTCCAGTCGGGAAACCTGTCGTGCCAG
CGGATCCGCATCTCAATTAGTCAGCAACCATAGTCCCGCCCCTAACTCCGCCCAGTTCCGCCCATTCTCC
GCCCCATGGCTGACTAATTTTTTTTATTTATGCAGAGGCCGAGGCCGCCTCGGCCTCTGAGCTATTCCAG
AAGTAGTGAGGAGGCTTTTTTGGAGGCCTAGGCTTTTGCAAAAAGCTAACTTGTTTATTGCAGCTTATAA
TGGTTACAAATAAAGCAATAGCATCACAAATTTCACAAATAAAGCATTTTTTTCACTGCATTCTAGTTGT
GGTTTGTCCAAACTCATCAATGTATCTTATCATGTCTGGATCCGCTGCATTAATGAATCGGCCAACGCGC
GGGGAGAGGCGGTTTGCGTATTGGGCGCTCTTCCGCTTCCTCGCTCACTGACTCGCTGCGCTCGGTCGTT
CGGCTGCGGCGAGCGGTATCAGCTCACTCAAAGGCGGTAATACGGTTATCCACAGAATCAGGGGATAACG
CAGGAAAGAACATGTGAGCAAAAGGCCAGCAAAAGGCCAGGAACCGTAAAAAGGCCGCGTTGCTGGCGTT
TTTCCATAGGCTCCGCCCCCCTGACGAGCATCACAAAAATCGACGCTCAAGTCAGAGGTGGCGAAACCCG
ACAGGACTATAAAGATACCAGGCGTTTCCCCCTGGAAGCTCCCTCGTGCGCTCTCCTGTTCCGACCCTGC
CGCTTACCGGATACCTGTCCGCCTTTCTCCCTTCGGGAAGCGTGGCGCTTTCTCATAGCTCACGCTGTAG
GTATCTCAGTTCGGTGTAGGTCGTTCGCTCCAAGCTGGGCTGTGTGCACGAACCCCCCGTTCAGCCCGAC
CGCTGCGCCTTATCCGGTAACTATCGTCTTGAGTCCAACCCGGTAAGACACGACTTATCGCCACTGGCAG
CAGCCACTGGTAACAGGATTAGCAGAGCGAGGTATGTAGGCGGTGCTACAGAGTTCTTGAAGTGGTGGCC
TAACTACGGCTACACTAGAAGAACAGTATTTGGTATCTGCGCTCTGCTGAAGCCAGTTACCTTCGGAAAA
AGAGTTGGTAGCTCTTGATCCGGCAAACAAACCACCGCTGGTAGCGGTGGTTTTTTTGTTTGCAAGCAGC
AGATTACGCGCAGAAAAAAAGGATCTCAAGAAGATCCTTTGATCTTTTCTACGGGGTCTGACGCTCAGTG
GAACGAAAACTCACGTTAAGGGATTTTGGTCATGAGATTATCAAAAAGGATCTTCACCTAGATCCTTTTA
AATTAAAAATGAAGTTTTAAATCAATCTAAAGTATATATGAGTAAACTTGGTCTGACAGTTACCAATGCT
TAATCAGTGAGGCACCTATCTCAGCGATCTGTCTATTTCGTTCATCCATAGTTGCCTGACTCCCCGTCGT
GTAGATAACTACGATACGGGAGGGCTTACCATCTGGCCCCAGTGCTGCAATGATACCGCGAGACCCACGC
TCACCGGCTCCAGATTTATCAGCAATAAACCAGCCAGCCGGAAGGGCCGAGCGCAGAAGTGGTCCTGCAA
CTTTATCCGCCTCCATCCAGTCTATTAATTGTTGCCGGGAAGCTAGAGTAAGTAGTTCGCCAGTTAATAG
TTTGCGCAACGTTGTTGCCATTGCTACAGGCATCGTGGTGTCACGCTCGTCGTTTGGTATGGCTTCATTC
AGCTCCGGTTCCCAACGATCAAGGCGAGTTACATGATCCCCCATGTTGTGCAAAAAAGCGGTTAGCTCCT
TCGGTCCTCCGATCGTTGTCAGAAGTAAGTTGGCCGCAGTGTTATCACTCATGGTTATGGCAGCACTGCA
TAATTCTCTTACTGTCATGCCATCCGTAAGATGCTTTTCTGTGACTGGTGAGTACTCAACCAAGTCATTC
TGAGAATAGTGTATGCGGCGACCGAGTTGCTCTTGCCCGGCGTCAATACGGGATAATACCGCGCCACATA
GCAGAACTTTAAAAGTGCTCATCATTGGAAAACGTTCTTCGGGGCGAAAACTCTCAAGGATCTTACCGCT
GTTGAGATCCAGTTCGATGTAACCCACTCGTGCACCCAACTGATCTTCAGCATCTTTTACTTTCACCAGC
GTTTCTGGGTGAGCAAAAACAGGAAGGCAAAATGCCGCAAAAAAGGGAATAAGGGCGACACGGAAATGTT
GAATACTCATACTCTTCCTTTTTCAATATTATTGAAGCATTTATCAGGGTTATTGTCTCATGAGCGGATA
CATATTTGAATGTATTTAGAAAAATAAACAAATAGGGGTTCCGCGCACATTTCCCCGAAAAGTGCCACCT
GGGTCGACATTGATTATTGACTAGTTATTAATAGTAATCAATTACGGGGTCATTAGTTCATAGCCCATAT
ATGGAGTTCCGCGTTACATAACTTACGGTAAATGGCCCGCCTGGCTGACCGCCCAACGACCCCCGCCCAT
TGACGTCAATAATGACGTATGTTCCCATAGTAACGCCAATAGGGACTTTCCATTGACGTCAATGGGTGGA
GTATTTACGGTAAACTGCCCACTTGGCAGTACATCAAGTGTATCATATGCCAAGTACGCCCCCTATTGAC
GTCAATGACGGTAAATGGCCCGCCTGGCATTATGCCCAGTACATGACCTTATGGGACTTTCCTACTTGGC
AGTACATCTACGTATTAGTCATCGCTATTACCATGGTCGAGGTGAGCCCCACGTTCTGCTTCACTCTCCC
CATCTCCCCCCCCTCCCCACCCCCAATTTTGTATTTATTTATTTTTTAATTATTTTGTGCAGCGATGGGG
GCGGGGGGGGGGG
